Addgene plasmid #130178: pRDAX-EMMI-003 AarI//(A)-Esp3I-SacB-Esp3I-(Z)//AarI
Purpose: EMMA Kit # 1000000119 extension
Depositing lab: Gary Lewin. Depositing organization: Max-Delbrueck-Centrum fuer Molekulare Medizin (MDC).
Backbone
  Vector backbone: custom built
  Vector type: Synthetic Biology
Growth in bacteria
  Bacterial resistance: Ampicillin, 100 μg/mL
  Growth temperature: 37°C
  Growth strain: DH5alpha
  Copy number: High Copy
Gene/Insert
  Gene/Insert name: SacB
  Species: Bacterial
  Cloning method: Restriction Enzyme; 5′ cloning site unknown (unknown if destroyed); 3′ cloning site unknown (unknown if destroyed)
Terms and licenses: Academic/Nonprofit Terms; Industry Terms: Not Available to Industry
How to cite: pRDAX-EMMI-003 AarI//(A)-Esp3I-SacB-Esp3I-(Z)//AarI was a gift from Gary Lewin (Addgene plasmid # 130178 ; http://n2t.net/addgene:130178 ; RRID:Addgene_130178)
