[The description below was written by a language model from this plasmid's Addgene catalogue record and pLannotate feature annotations shown in this document.]
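Description:
pRDAX-EMMI-003 AarI//(A)-Esp3I-SacB-Esp3I-(Z)//AarI is a custom-built synthetic-biology vector of about 4.7 kb, deposited as an extension to the EMMA modular assembly kit. It is propagated in E. coli at high copy from a ColE1/pUC-type origin and selected with ampicillin. The β-lactamase gene is annotated as being driven by a cat promoter and followed by the bidirectional tonB terminator. The origin is flanked by the phage T3 and T7 early terminators, which presumably insulate the backbone functions from transcription originating in the cloning region.

The payload is a counter-selection cassette rather than an expressed gene of interest: Bacillus subtilis sacB with its native sacR promoter and control region, encoding the secreted levansucrase that makes bacteria sensitive to sucrose. The feature table also shows a chloramphenicol acetyltransferase (cat) coding sequence with a short cat promoter fragment immediately downstream of sacB. The catalogue entry lists only ampicillin resistance and does not mention this marker, so its role, and whether it lies inside the replaceable cassette, is not stated.

The restriction sites are not annotated in the table, but the construct name describes the layout: the SacB cassette is bracketed by Esp3I sites that expose fusion sites designated (A) and (Z), and this unit is in turn flanked by AarI sites. Both are type IIS enzymes used in Golden Gate-style cloning. The arrangement suggests a receiver vector in which an Esp3I assembly spanning positions A to Z replaces sacB, so that correct clones survive on sucrose, while the outer AarI sites would allow the assembled unit to be released or transferred. The record itself does not spell out this workflow.
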