Features (pLannotate 1.2.2; 10 found; start..end, strand, type, name):
     13..873     -  CDS            AmpR: β-lactamase; bla; confers resistance to ampicillin, carbenicillin, and related antibiotics
    874..976     -  promoter       cat promoter: promoter of the E. coli cat gene encoding chloramphenicol acetyltransferase
    977..1008    -  terminator     tonB terminator: bidirectional E. coli tonB-P14 transcription terminator
   1096..1541    +  promoter       sacB promoter: sacR; sacB promoter and control region
   1542..2963    +  CDS            SacB: secreted levansucrase that renders bacterial growth sensitive to sucrose; Bacillus subtilis sacB; negative selection marker
   3041..3060    +  promoter       cat promoter (fragment): promoter of the E. coli cat gene encoding chloramphenicol acetyltransferase
   3061..3717    +  CDS            cat: CAT_ECOLX - Experimental evidence at protein level: Swiss-Prot protein existence level 1. This enzyme is an effector of chloramphenicol resistance in bacteria. From Escherichia coli. This protein is used as a marker in many commonly used cloning vectors, such as pACYC184.
   3990..4019    +  terminator     T3Te terminator: phage T3 early transcription terminator
   4041..4628    +  rep_origin     ori: high-copy-number ColE1/pMB1/pBR322/pUC origin of replication
   4640..4667    -  terminator     T7Te terminator: phage T7 early transcription terminator
>Addgene plasmid #130178 | pRDAX-EMMI-003 AarI//(A)-Esp3I-SacB-Esp3I-(Z)//AarI | depositor full sequence | sequence record 249556 | Full Sequence
TTTGGGCCCTCATTACCAATGCTTAATCAGTGAGGCACCTATCTCAGCGATCTGTCTATTTCGTTCATCC
ATAGTTGCCTGACTCCCCGTCGTGTAGATAACTACGATGCGGGAGGGCTTACCATCTGGCCCCAGTGCTG
CAATGATACCGCGAGAACCACGCTCACCGGCTCCAGATTTATCAGCAATAAACCAGCCAGCCGGGAGGGC
CGAGCGCAGAAGTGATCCTGCAACTTTATCCGCCTCCATCCAGTCTATTAATTGTTGCCGGGAAGCTAGA
GTAAGTAGTTCGCCAGTTAATAGTTTGCGCAACGTTGTTGCCATTGCTACAGGCATCGTGGTGTCACGCT
CGTCGTTTGGTATGGCTTCATTCAGCTCCGGTTCCCAACGATCAAGGCGAGTTACATGATCCCCCATGTT
GTGCAAAAAAGCGGTTAGCTCCTTCGGTCCTCCGATCGTTGCCAGAAGTAAGTTGGCCGCAGTGTTATCA
CTCATGGTTATGGCAGCACTGCATAATTCTCTTACTGTCATGCCATCCGTGAGATGCTTTTCTGTGACTG
GTGAGTACTCAACCAAGTCATTCTGAGAATAGTGTATGCGGCGACCGAGTTGCTCTTGCCCGGCGTCAAT
ACGGGATAATACCGCGCCACATAGCAGAACTTTAAAAGTGCTCATCATTGGAAAACGTTCTTCGGGGCGT
AAACTCTCAAGGATCTTACCGCTGTTGAGATCCAGTTCGATGTAACCCACTCGTGCACCCAACTGATCTT
CAGCATCTTTTACTTTCACCAGCGTTTCTGGGTGAGCAAAAACAGGAAGGCAAAATGCCGCAAAAAAGGG
AATAAGGGCGACACGGAAATGTTGAATACTCATTTTAGCTTCCTTAGCTCCTGAAAATCTCGATAACTCA
AAAAATACGCCCGGTAGTGATCTTATTTCATTATGGTGAAAGTTGGAACCTCTTACGTGCCGATCAAGTC
AAAAGCCTCCGGTCGGAGGCTTTTGACTTTCTGCTATGGAGGTCAGGTATGATTTAAACACCTGCATATT
AGGAGAGACGTCGCAGCGGACACTTCGCGATCCTTTTTAACCCATCACATATACCTGCCGTTCACTATTA
TTTAGTGAAATGAGATATTATGATATTTTCTGAATTGTGATTAAAAAGGCAACTTTATGCCCATGCAACA
GAAACTATAAAAAATACAGAGAATGAAAAGAAACAGATAGATTTTTTAGTTCTTTAGGCCCGTAGTCTGC
AAATCCTTTTATGATTTTCTATCAAACAAAAGAGGAAAATAGACCAGTTGCAATCCAAACGAGAGTCTAA
TAGAATGAGGTCGAAAAGTAAATCGCGCGGGTTTGTTACTGATAAAGCAGGCAAGACCTAAAATGTGTAA
AGGGCAAAGTGTATACTTTGGCGTCACCCCTTACATATTTTAGGTCTTTTTTTATTGTGCGTAACTAACT
TGCCATCTTCAAACAGGAGGGCTGGAAGAAGCAGACCGCTAACACAGTACATAAAAAAGGAGACATGAAC
GATGAACATCAAAAAGTTTGCAAAACAAGCAACAGTATTAACCTTTACTACCGCACTGCTGGCAGGAGGC
GCAACTCAAGCGTTTGCGAAAGAAACGAACCAAAAGCCATATAAGGAAACATACGGCATTTCCCATATTA
CACGCCATGATATGCTGCAAATCCCTGAACAGCAAAAAAATGAAAAATATCAAGTTCCTGAATTCGATTC
GTCCACAATTAAAAATATCTCTTCTGCAAAAGGCCTGGACGTTTGGGACAGCTGGCCATTACAAAACGCT
GACGGCACTGTCGCAAACTATCACGGCTACCACATCGTCTTTGCATTAGCCGGAGATCCTAAAAATGCGG
ATGACACATCGATTTACATGTTCTATCAAAAAGTCGGCGAAACTTCTATTGACAGCTGGAAAAACGCTGG
CCGCGTCTTTAAAGACAGCGACAAATTCGATGCAAATGATTCTATCCTAAAAGACCAAACACAAGAATGG
TCAGGTTCAGCCACATTTACATCTGACGGAAAAATCCGTTTATTCTACACTGATTTCTCCGGTAAACATT
ACGGCAAACAAACACTGACAACTGCACAAGTTAACGTATCAGCATCAGACAGCTCTTTGAACATCAACGG
TGTAGAGGATTATAAATCAATCTTTGACGGTGACGGAAAAACGTATCAAAATGTACAGCAGTTCATCGAT
GAAGGCAACTACAGCTCAGGCGACAACCATACGCTGAGAGATCCTCACTACGTAGAAGATAAAGGCCACA
AATACTTAGTATTTGAAGCAAACACTGGAACTGAAGATGGCTACCAAGGCGAAGAATCTTTATTTAACAA
AGCATACTATGGCAAAAGCACATCATTCTTCCGTCAAGAAAGTCAAAAACTTCTGCAAAGCGATAAAAAA
CGCACGGCTGAGTTAGCAAACGGCGCTCTCGGTATGATTGAGCTAAACGATGATTACACACTGAAAAAAG
TGATGAAACCGCTGATTGCATCTAACACAGTAACAGATGAAATTGAACGCGCGAACGTCTTTAAAATGAA
CGGCAAATGGTACCTGTTCACTGACTCCCGCGGATCAAAAATGACGATTGACGGCATTACGTCTAACGAT
ATTTACATGCTTGGTTATGTTTCTAATTCTTTAACTGGCCCATACAAGCCGCTGAACAAAACTGGCCTTG
TGTTAAAAATGGATCTTGATCCTAACGATGTAACCTTTACTTACTCACACTTCGCTGTACCTCAAGCGAA
AGGAAACAATGTCGTGATTACAAGCTATATGACAAACAGAGGATTCTACGCAGACAAACAATCAACGTTT
GCGCCAAGCTTCCTGCTGAACATCAAAGGCAAGAAAACATCTGTTGTCAAAGACAGCATCCTTGAACAAG
GACAATTAACAGTTAACAAATAAAAACGCAAAAGAAAATGCCGATATCCTATTGGCATTTTCTTTTATTT
CTTATCAACATAAAGGTGAATCCCATAGGGCAGGAGCTAAGGAAGCTAAAATGGAGAAAAAAATCACTGG
ATATACCACCGTTGATATATCCCAATGGCATCGTAAAGAACATTTTGAGGCATTTCAGTCAGTTGCTCAA
TGTACCTATAACCAGACCGTTCAGCTGGATATTACGGCCTTTTTAAAGACCGTAAAGAAAAATAAGCACA
AGTTTTATCCGGCCTTTATTCACATTCTTGCCCGCCTGATGAATGCTCATCCGGAATTCCGTATGGCAAT
GAAAGACGGTGAGCTGGTGATATGGGATAGTGTTCACCCTTGTTACACCGTTTTCCATGAGCAAACTGAA
ACGTTTTCATCGCTCTGGAGTGAATACCACGACGATTTCCGGCAGTTTCTACACATATATTCGCAAGATG
TGGCGTGTTACGGTGAAAACCTGGCCTATTTCCCTAAAGGGTTTATTGAGAATATGTTTTTCGTGTCAGC
CAATCCCTGGGTGAGTTTCACCAGTTTTGATTTAAACGTGGCCAATATGGACAACTTCTTCGCCCCCGTT
TTCACCATGGGCAAATATTATACGCAAGGCGACAAGGTGCTGATGCCGCTGGCGATTCAGGTTCATCATG
CCGTTTGTGATGGCTTCCATGTCGGCAGAATGCTTAATGAATTACAACAGTACTGCGATGAGTGGCAGGG
CGGGGCGTAATTCCCGGCCAGGACCCAACGCTGCCCGAGATGCGCCGCGTGCGGCTGCTGGAGATGGCGG
ACGCGATGGATATGTTCTGCCAAGGGTTGGTTTGCGCATTCACAGTTCTCCGCAAGAATTGATTGGCTCC
AATTCTTGGAGTGGTGAATCCGTTAGCGAGGTGCCGCCGGCTTCCATGCTCGGAAAGCCGCACGACGTCT
CAACGAATATGCAGGTGCATTCAGGACGAGCCTCAGACTCCAGCGTAACTGGACTGCAATCAACTCACTG
GCTCACCTTCACGGGTGGGCCTTTCTTCGGTAGAAAATCAAAGGATCTTCTTGAGATCCTTTTTTTCTGC
GCGTAATCTGCTGCTTGCAAACAAAAAAACCACCGCTACCAGCGGTGGTTTGTTTGCCGGATCAAGAGCT
ACCAACTCTTTTTCCGAGGTAACTGGCTTCAGCAGAGCGCAGATACCAAATACTGTTCTTCTAGTGTAGC
CGTAGTTAGGCCACCACTTCAAGAACTCTGTAGCACCGCCTACATACCTCGCTCTGCTAATCCTGTTACC
AGTGGCTGCTGCCAGTGGCGATAAGTCGTGTCTTACCGGGTTGGACTCAAGACGATAGTTACCGGATAAG
GCGCAGCGGTCGGGCTGAACGGGGGGTTCGTGCACACAGCCCAGCTTGGAGCGAACGACCTACACCGAAC
TGAGATACCTACAGCGTGAGCTATGAGAAAGCGCCACGCTTCCCGAAGGGAGAAAGGCGGACAGGTATCC
GGTAAGCGGCAGGGTCGGAACAGGAGAGCGCACGAGGGAGCTTCCAGGGGGAAACGCCTGGTATCTTTAT
AGTCCTGTCGGGTTTCGCCACCTCTGACTTGAGCATCGATTTTTGTGATGCTCGTCAGGGGGGCGGAGCC
TATGGAAAAACGCCAGCAACGCAGAAAGGCCCACCCGAAGGTGAGCCAGGTGATTACA
